>Addgene plasmid #187252 | pLL5.0-EGFP-HRasC20 | addgene full sequence | sequence record 372800 | Addgene NGS Result
ATTTCCCCGAAAAGTGCCACCTGACGTCGACGGATCGGGAGATCTCCCGATCCCCTATGGTGCACTCTCA
GTACAATCTGCTCTGATGCCGCATAGTTAAGCCAGTATCTGCTCCCTGCTTGTGTGTTGGAGGTCGCTGA
GTAGTGCGCGAGCAAAATTTAAGCTACAACAAGGCAAGGCTTGACCGACAATTGCATGAAGAATCTGCTT
AGGGTTAGGCGTTTTGCGCTGCTTCGCGATGTACGGGCCAGATATACGCGTTGACATTGATTATTGACTA
GTTATTAATAGTAATCAATTACGGGGTCATTAGTTCATAGCCCATATATGGAGTTCCGCGTTACATAACT
TACGGTAAATGGCCCGCCTGGCTGACCGCCCAACGACCCCCGCCCATTGACGTCAATAATGACGTATGTT
CCCATAGTAACGCCAATAGGGACTTTCCATTGACGTCAATGGGTGGAGTATTTACGGTAAACTGCCCACT
TGGCAGTACATCAAGTGTATCATATGCCAAGTACGCCCCCTATTGACGTCAATGACGGTAAATGGCCCGC
CTGGCATTATGCCCAGTACATGACCTTATGGGACTTTCCTACTTGGCAGTACATCTACGTATTAGTCATC
GCTATTACCATGGTGATGCGGTTTTGGCAGTACATCAATGGGCGTGGATAGCGGTTTGACTCACGGGGAT
TTCCAAGTCTCCACCCCATTGACGTCAATGGGAGTTTGTTTTGGCACCAAAATCAACGGGACTTTCCAAA
ATGTCGTAACAACTCCGCCCCATTGACGCAAATGGGCGGTAGGCGTGTACGGTGGGAGGTCTATATAAGC
AGCGCGTTTTGCCTGTACTGGGTCTCTCTGGTTAGACCAGATCTGAGCCTGGGAGCTCTCTGGCTAACTA
GGGAACCCACTGCTTAAGCCTCAATAAAGCTTGCCTTGAGTGCTTCAAGTAGTGTGTGCCCGTCTGTTGT
GTGACTCTGGTAACTAGAGATCCCTCAGACCCTTTTAGTCAGTGTGGAAAATCTCTAGCAGTGGCGCCCG
AACAGGGACTTGAAAGCGAAAGGGAAACCAGAGGAGCTCTCTCGACGCAGGACTCGGCTTGCTGAAGCGC
GCACGGCAAGAGGCGAGGGGCGGCGACTGGTGAGTACGCCAAAAATTTTGACTAGCGGAGGCTAGAAGGA
GAGAGATGGGTGCGAGAGCGTCAGTATTAAGCGGGGGAGAATTAGATCGCGATGGGAAAAAATTCGGTTA
AGGCCAGGGGGAAAGAAAAAATATAAATTAAAACATATAGTATGGGCAAGCAGGGAGCTAGAACGATTCG
CAGTTAATCCTGGCCTGTTAGAAACATCAGAAGGCTGTAGACAAATACTGGGACAGCTACAACCATCCCT
TCAGACAGGATCAGAAGAACTTAGATCATTATATAATACAGTAGCAACCCTCTATTGTGTGCATCAAAGG
ATAGAGATAAAAGACACCAAGGAAGCTTTAGACAAGATAGAGGAAGAGCAAAACAAAAGTAAGACCACCG
CACAGCAAGCGGCCGGCCGCTGATCTTCAGACCTGGAGGAGGAGATATGAGGGACAATTGGAGAAGTGAA
TTATATAAATATAAAGTAGTAAAAATTGAACCATTAGGAGTAGCACCCACCAAGGCAAAGAGAAGAGTGG
TGCAGAGAGAAAAAAGAGCAGTGGGAATAGGAGCTTTGTTCCTTGGGTTCTTGGGAGCAGCAGGAAGCAC
TATGGGCGCAGCGTCAATGACGCTGACGGTACAGGCCAGACAATTATTGTCTGGTATAGTGCAGCAGCAG
AACAATTTGCTGAGGGCTATTGAGGCGCAACAGCATCTGTTGCAACTCACAGTCTGGGGCATCAAGCAGC
TCCAGGCAAGAATCCTGGCTGTGGAAAGATACCTAAAGGATCAACAGCTCCTGGGGATTTGGGGTTGCTC
TGGAAAACTCATTTGCACCACTGCTGTGCCTTGGAATGCTAGTTGGAGTAATAAATCTCTGGAACAGATT
TGGAATCACACGACCTGGATGGAGTGGGACAGAGAAATTAACAATTACACAAGCTTAATACACTCCTTAA
TTGAAGAATCGCAAAACCAGCAAGAAAAGAATGAACAAGAATTATTGGAATTAGATAAATGGGCAAGTTT
GTGGAATTGGTTTAACATAACAAATTGGCTGTGGTATATAAAATTATTCATAATGATAGTAGGAGGCTTG
GTAGGTTTAAGAATAGTTTTTGCTGTACTTTCTATAGTGAATAGAGTTAGGCAGGGATATTCACCATTAT
CGTTTCAGACCCACCTCCCAACCCCGAGGGGACCCGACAGGCCCGAAGGAATAGAAGAAGAAGGTGGAGA
GAGAGACAGAGACAGATCCATTCGATTAGTGAACGGATCGGCACTGCGTGCGCCAATTCTGCAGACAAAT
GGCAGTATTCATCCACAATTTTAAAAGAAAAGGGGGGATTGGGGGGTACAGTGCAGGGGAAAGAATAGTA
GACATAATAGCAACAGACATACAAACTAAAGAATTACAAAAACAAATTACAAAAATTCAAAATTTTCGGG
TTTATTACAGGGACAGCAGAGATCCAGTTTGGTTAGTACCGCGCTCTAGAGATCCGACGCGCCATCTCTA
GGCCCGCGCCGGCCCCCTCGCACAGACTTGTGGGAGAAGCTCGGCTACTCCCCTGCCCCGGTTAATTTGC
ATATAATATTTCCTAGTAACTATAGAGGCTTAATGTGCGATAAAAGACAGATAATCTGTTCTTTTTAATA
CTAGCTACATTTTACATGATAGGCTTGGATTTCTATAAGAGATACAAATACTAAATTATTATTTTAAAAA
ACAGCACAAAAGGAAACTCACCCTAACTGTAAAGTAATTGTGTGTTTTGAGACTATAAATATCCCTTGGA
GAAAAGCCTTGTTAACGCGCGGTGACCCTCGAGGTCGACGGTATCGATAAGCTCGCTTCACGAGATTCCA
GCAGGTCGAGGGACCTAATAACTTCGTATAGCATACATTATACGAAGTTATATTAAGGGTTCCAAGCTTA
AGCGGCCGCTGAAAGACCCCACCTGTAGGTTTGGCAAGCTAGCTTAAGTAACGCCATTTTGCAAGGCATG
GAAAATACATAACTGAGAATAGAGAAGTTCAGATCAAGGTTAGGAACAGAGAGACAGCAGAATATGGGCC
AAACAGGATATCTGTGGTAAGCAGTTCCTGCCCCGGCTCAGGGCCAAGAACAGATGGTCCCCAGATGCGG
TCCCGCCCTCAGCAGTTTCTAGAGAACCATCAGATGTTTCCAGGGTGCCCCAAGGACCTGAAATGACCCT
GTGCCTTATTTGAACTAACCAATCAGTTCGCTTCTCGCTTCTGTTCGCGCGCTTCTGCTCCCCGAGCTCA
ATAAAAGAGCCCACAACCCCTCACTCGGCGCGCCAGTCCTCCGATAGACTGCGTCGCCCGGGTACCCGTA
TTCCCAATAAAGCCTCTTGCTGTTTGCATCCGAATCGTGGACTCGCTGATCCTTGGGAGGGTCTCCTCAG
ATTGATTGACTGCCCACCTCGGGGGTCTTTCATCGAATTGCAGAGCTGGTTTAGTGAACCGTCAGATCCG
CTAGCGCTACCGGTCGCCACCATGGTGAGCAAGGGCGAGGAGCTGTTCACCGGGGTGGTGCCCATCCTGG
TCGAGCTGGACGGCGACGTAAACGGCCACAAGTTCAGCGTGTCCGGCGAGGGCGAGGGCGATGCCACCTA
CGGCAAGCTGACCCTGAAGTTCATCTGCACCACCGGCAAGCTGCCCGTGCCCTGGCCCACCCTCGTGACC
ACCCTGACCTACGGCGTGCAGTGCTTCAGCCGCTACCCCGACCACATGAAGCAGCACGACTTCTTCAAGT
CCGCCATGCCCGAAGGCTACGTCCAGGAGCGCACCATCTTCTTCAAGGACGACGGCAACTACAAGACCCG
CGCCGAGGTGAAGTTCGAGGGCGACACCCTGGTGAACCGCATCGAGCTGAAGGGCATCGACTTCAAGGAG
GACGGCAACATCCTGGGGCACAAGCTGGAGTACAACTACAACAGCCACAACGTCTATATCATGGCCGACA
AGCAGAAGAACGGCATCAAGGTGAACTTCAAGATCCGCCACAACATCGAGGACGGCAGCGTGCAGCTCGC
CGACCACTACCAGCAGAACACCCCCATCGGCGACGGCCCCGTGCTGCTGCCCGACAACCACTACCTGAGC
ACCCAGTCCGCCCTGAGCAAAGACCCCAACGAGAAGCGCGATCACATGGTCCTGCTGGAGTTCGTGACCG
CCGCCGGGATCACTCTCGGCATGGACGAGCTGTACAAGTCCGGACTCAGATCTAAGCTGAACCCTCCTGA
TGAGAGTGGCCCCGGCTGCATGAGCTGCAAGTGTGTGCTCTCCTGAGGATCCACCGGATCTAGATAACTG
ATCATAATCAGCCATACCACATTTGTAGAGGGGCAATTCGTCGAGGGACCTAATAACTTCGTATAGCATA
CATTATACGAAGTTATACATGTTTAAGGGTTCCGGTTCCACTAGGTACAATTCGATATCAAGCTTATCGA
TAATCAACCTCTGGATTACAAAATTTGTGAAAGATTGACTGGTATTCTTAACTATGTTGCTCCTTTTACG
CTATGTGGATACGCTGCTTTAATGCCTTTGTATCATGCTATTGCTTCCCGTATGGCTTTCATTTTCTCCT
CCTTGTATAAATCCTGGTTGCTGTCTCTTTATGAGGAGTTGTGGCCCGTTGTCAGGCAACGTGGCGTGGT
GTGCACTGTGTTTGCTGACGCAACCCCCACTGGTTGGGGCATTGCCACCACCTGTCAGCTCCTTTCCGGG
ACTTTCGCTTTCCCCCTCCCTATTGCCACGGCGGAACTCATCGCCGCCTGCCTTGCCCGCTGCTGGACAG
GGGCTCGGCTGTTGGGCACTGACAATTCCGTGGTGTTGTCGGGGAAATCATCGTCCTTTCCTTGGCTGCT
CGCCTGTGTTGCCACCTGGATTCTGCGCGGGACGTCCTTCTGCTACGTCCCTTCGGCCCTCAATCCAGCG
GACCTTCCTTCCAGGCCTGCTGCCGGCTCTGCGGCCTCTTCCGCGTCTTCGCCTTCGCCCTCAGACGAGT
CGGATCTCCCTTTGGGCCGCCTCCCCGCATCGATACCGTCGACCTCGATCGAGACCTAGAAAAACATGGA
GCAATCACAAGTAGCAATACAGCAGCTACCAATGCTGATTGTGCCTGGCTAGAAGCACAAGAGGAGGAGG
AGGTGGGTTTTCCAGTCACACCTCAGGTACCTTTAAGACCAATGACTTACAAGGCAGCTGTAGATCTTAG
CCACTTTTTAAAAGAAAAGGGGGGACTGGAAGGGCTAATTCACTCCCAACGAAGACAAGATATCCTTGAT
CTGTGGATCTACCACACACAAGGCTACTTCCCTGATTGGCAGAACTACACACCAGGGCCAGGGATCAGAT
ATCCACTGACCTTTGGATGGTGCTACAAGCTAGTACCAGTTGAGCAAGAGAAGGTAGAAGAAGCCAATGA
AGGAGAGAACACCCGCTTGTTACACCCTGTGAGCCTGCATGGGATGGATGACCCGGAGAGAGAAGTATTA
GAGTGGAGGTTTGACAGCCGCCTAGCATTTCATCACATGGCCCGAGAGCTGCATCCGGACTGTACTGGGT
CTCTCTGGTTAGACCAGATCTGAGCCTGGGAGCTCTCTGGCTAACTAGGGAACCCACTGCTTAAGCCTCA
ATAAAGCTTGCCTTGAGTGCTTCAAGTAGTGTGTGCCCGTCTGTTGTGTGACTCTGGTAACTAGAGATCC
CTCAGACCCTTTTAGTCAGTGTGGAAAATCTCTAGCAGCATGTGAGCAAAAGGCCAGCAAAAGGCCAGGA
ACCGTAAAAAGGCCGCGTTGCTGGCGTTTTTCCATAGGCTCCGCCCCCCTGACGAGCATCACAAAAATCG
ACGCTCAAGTCAGAGGTGGCGAAACCCGACAGGACTATAAAGATACCAGGCGTTTCCCCCTGGAAGCTCC
CTCGTGCGCTCTCCTGTTCCGACCCTGCCGCTTACCGGATACCTGTCCGCCTTTCTCCCTTCGGGAAGCG
TGGCGCTTTCTCATAGCTCACGCTGTAGGTATCTCAGTTCGGTGTAGGTCGTTCGCTCCAAGCTGGGCTG
TGTGCACGAACCCCCCGTTCAGCCCGACCGCTGCGCCTTATCCGGTAACTATCGTCTTGAGTCCAACCCG
GTAAGACACGACTTATCGCCACTGGCAGCAGCCACTGGTAACAGGATTAGCAGAGCGAGGTATGTAGGCG
GTGCTACAGAGTTCTTGAAGTGGTGGCCTAACTACGGCTACACTAGAAGAACAGTATTTGGTATCTGCGC
TCTGCTGAAGCCAGTTACCTTCGGAAAAAGAGTTGGTAGCTCTTGATCCGGCAAACAAACCACCGCTGGT
AGCGGTGGTTTTTTTGTTTGCAAGCAGCAGATTACGCGCAGAAAAAAAGGATCTCAAGAAGATCCTTTGA
TCTTTTCTACGGGGTCTGACGCTCAGTGGAACGAAAACTCACGTTAAGGGATTTTGGTCATGAGATTATC
AAAAAGGATCTTCACCTAGATCCTTTTAAATTAAAAATGAAGTTTTAAATCAATCTAAAGTATATATGAG
TAAACTTGGTCTGACAGTTACCAATGCTTAATCAGTGAGGCACCTATCTCAGCGATCTGTCTATTTCGTT
CATCCATAGTTGCCTGACTCCCCGTCGTGTAGATAACTACGATACGGGAGGGCTTACCATCTGGCCCCAG
TGCTGCAATGATACCGCGAGACCCACGCTCACCGGCTCCAGATTTATCAGCAATAAACCAGCCAGCCGGA
AGGGCCGAGCGCAGAAGTGGTCCTGCAACTTTATCCGCCTCCATCCAGTCTATTAATTGTTGCCGGGAAG
CTAGAGTAAGTAGTTCGCCAGTTAATAGTTTGCGCAACGTTGTTGCCATTGCTACAGGCATCGTGGTGTC
ACGCTCGTCGTTTGGTATGGCTTCATTCAGCTCCGGTTCCCAACGATCAAGGCGAGTTACATGATCCCCC
ATGTTGTGCAAAAAAGCGGTTAGCTCCTTCGGTCCTCCGATCGTTGTCAGAAGTAAGTTGGCCGCAGTGT
TATCACTCATGGTTATGGCAGCACTGCATAATTCTCTTACTGTCATGCCATCCGTAAGATGCTTTTCTGT
GACTGGTGAGTACTCAACCAAGTCATTCTGAGAATAGTGTATGCGGCGACCGAGTTGCTCTTGCCCGGCG
TCAATACGGGATAATACCGCGCCACATAGCAGAACTTTAAAAGTGCTCATCATTGGAAAACGTTCTTCGG
GGCGAAAACTCTCAAGGATCTTACCGCTGTTGAGATCCAGTTCGATGTAACCCACTCGTGCACCCAACTG
ATCTTCAGCATCTTTTACTTTCACCAGCGTTTCTGGGTGAGCAAAAACAGGAAGGCAAAATGCCGCAAAA
AAGGGAATAAGGGCGACACGGAAATGTTGAATACTCATACTCTTCCTTTTTCAATATTATTGAAGCATTT
ATCAGGGTTATTGTCTCATGAGCGGATACATATTTGAATGTATTTAGAAAAATAAACAAATAGGGGTTCC
GCGCAC
Features (pLannotate 1.2.2; 25 found; start..end, strand, type, name):
     56..108     -  misc_feature   bom (fragment): basis of mobility region from pBR322
    263..642     +  enhancer       CMV enhancer: human cytomegalovirus immediate early enhancer
    643..842     +  promoter       CMV promoter: human cytomegalovirus (CMV) immediate early promoter
    860..1040    +  LTR            5' LTR (truncated): truncated 5' long terminal repeat (LTR) from HIV-1
   1087..1212    +  misc_feature   HIV-1 Ψ: packaging signal of human immunodeficiency virus type 1
   1196..1534    +  CDS            HIV-1 gag (fragment): gag protein from human immunodeficiency virus 1; gag
   1709..1942    +  misc_feature   RRE: The Rev response element (RRE) of HIV-1 allows for Rev-dependent mRNA export from the nucleus to the cytoplasm.
   2319..2419    +  CDS            Rev (fragment): human immunodeficiency virus 1 (HIV-1) Rev protein; rev; enhances nuclear export of unspliced and incompletely spliced viral mRNAs
   2469..2586    +  misc_feature   cPPT/CTS: central polypurine tract and central termination sequence of HIV-1
   2641..2953    +  promoter       U6 promoter: RNA polymerase III promoter for mouse U6 snRNA (Das et al., 1988)
   2966..2993    -  misc_feature   MCS (fragment): pBluescript multiple cloning site
   3028..3061    +  protein_bind   loxP: Cre-mediated recombination occurs in the 8-bp core sequence (GCATACAT). Cre recombinase
   3090..3603    +  LTR            5' LTR: 5' long terminal repeat from murine embryonic stem cell virus
   3610..3638    +  promoter       tight TRE promoter (fragment): Tet-responsive promoter PTight, consisting of seven tet operator sequences followed by the minimal CMV promoter
   3662..4378    +  CDS            EGFP: EGFP is a basic (constitutively fluorescent) green fluorescent protein published in 1996, derived from Aequorea victoria. It is reported to be a rapidly-maturing weak dimer with moderate acid sensitivity.
   4394..4456    +  CDS            H-Ras (fragment): human small GTPase proto-oncoprotein
   4533..4566    +  protein_bind   loxP: Cre-mediated recombination occurs in the 8-bp core sequence (GCATACAT). Cre recombinase
   4599..4622    +  misc_feature   MCS (fragment): pBluescript multiple cloning site
   4622..5208    +  misc_feature   WPRE: woodchuck hepatitis virus posttranscriptional regulatory element
   5209..5228    +  misc_feature   MCS (fragment): pBluescript multiple cloning site
   5230..5730    +  CDS            nef (fragment): NEF_HV1LA - Experimental evidence at protein level: Swiss-Prot protein existence level 1. Extracellular Nef protein targets CD4(+) T-lymphocytes for apoptosis by interacting with CXCR4 surface receptors. From Human immunodeficiency virus type 1 group M subtype B (isolate Lai) (HIV-1).
   5737..5917    +  LTR            5' LTR (truncated): truncated 5' long terminal repeat (LTR) from HIV-1
   5979..6567    -  rep_origin     ori: high-copy-number ColE1/pMB1/pBR322/pUC origin of replication
   6738..7598    -  CDS            AmpR: β-lactamase; bla; confers resistance to ampicillin, carbenicillin, and related antibiotics
   7599..7703    -  promoter       AmpR promoter: bla
