[The description below was written by a language model from this plasmid's Addgene catalogue record and pLannotate feature annotations shown in this document.]
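Description:
pLL5.0-EGFP-HRasC20 is an HIV-1-based lentiviral transfer plasmid built on the pLL5.0 (LentiLox-type) backbone for expressing a membrane-targeted green fluorescent protein in mammalian cells. It is propagated in E. coli through a high-copy ColE1/pUC origin and selected with ampicillin via the β-lactamase gene. The viral genome is transcribed in packaging cells from a CMV enhancer/promoter fused to a truncated HIV-1 5' LTR. It carries the Ψ packaging signal with a partial gag region, the Rev response element for Rev-dependent nuclear export, the cPPT/CTS element, a WPRE to boost transcript stability and expression, and a truncated 3' LTR.

The payload is EGFP fused at its C-terminus to a short fragment of human H-Ras, the C-terminal 20 residues containing the CAAX motif. This sequence is a standard lipidation signal that anchors the fluorescent protein to the plasma membrane. The catalogue lists the promoter as "5' LTR"; the feature table shows this to be an internal murine embryonic stem cell virus 5' LTR lying immediately upstream of EGFP, rather than the HIV-1 LTR. The LTR-EGFP-HRasC20 cassette is flanked by two loxP sites in the same orientation, so it could in principle be excised by Cre. A mouse U6 Pol III promoter characteristic of this backbone lies upstream, followed only by a multiple cloning site fragment; no shRNA is annotated or mentioned. The fusion fragment replaced the original EGFP of pLL5.0-EGFP by seamless cloning, destroying the flanking EcoRI and SbfI sites. The construct serves for lentiviral labelling of cell membranes, and the associated publication concerns epithelial elongation and collagen polarization.
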