Addgene plasmid #187252: pLL5.0-EGFP-HRasC20
Purpose: Lenticiral expression of EGFP-HRasC20
Depositing lab: Alpha Yap. Depositing organization: University of Queensland, Institute for Molecular Bioscience. Publication: Collagen polarization promotes epithelial elongation by stimulating locoregional cell proliferation. Katsuno-Kambe H, Teo JL, Ju RJ, Hudson J, Stehbens SJ, Yap AS. Elife. 2021 Oct 18;10. pii: 67915. doi: 10.7554/eLife.67915. PubMed 34661524.
Backbone
  Vector backbone: pLL5.0
  Backbone size w/o insert (bp): 6919
  Vector type: Lentiviral
Growth in bacteria
  Bacterial resistance: Ampicillin, 100 μg/mL
  Growth temperature: 37°C
  Growth strain: NEB Stable
  Copy number: High Copy
Gene/Insert
  Gene/Insert name: HRasC20 (alt name: CAAX)
  Species: H. sapiens (human)
  Insert size (bp): 795
  Entrez Gene: HRAS (a.k.a. C-BAS/HAS, C-H-RAS, C-HA-RAS1, CTLO, H-RASIDX, HAMSV, HRAS1, RASH1, p21ras)
  Promoter: 5' LTR
  Tag / fusion protein: EGFP (N terminal on insert)
  Cloning method: Gibson Cloning
  Sequencing primers: 5′ EGFP, forward primer
Resource information
  A portion of this plasmid was derived from a plasmid made by: Plasmid made by Hiroko Kambe
Terms and licenses: Academic/Nonprofit Terms; Industry Terms: Not Available to Industry
Depositor comments: pLL5.0-EGFP was digested with EcoRI and SbfI to remove EGFP, and then EGFP-C20 fragment was inserted and ligated by In-Fusion cloning kit. 5' cloning site: EcoR1 (destroyed), 3' cloning site: Sbf1 (destroyed).
How to cite: pLL5.0-EGFP-HRasC20 was a gift from Alpha Yap (Addgene plasmid # 187252 ; http://n2t.net/addgene:187252 ; RRID:Addgene_187252)
